Addgene plasmid #68815: EGFPC2-Gephyrin P1
Purpose: expression of fluorescent tagged Geph in mammalian cells
Depositing lab: Shiva Tyagarajan. Publication: Extracellular signal-regulated kinase and glycogen synthase kinase 3beta regulate gephyrin postsynaptic aggregation and GABAergic synaptic function in a calpain-dependent mechanism. Tyagarajan SK, Ghosh H, Yevenes GE, Imanishi SY, Zeilhofer HU, Gerrits B, Fritschy JM. J Biol Chem. 2013 Apr 5;288(14):9634-47. doi: 10.1074/jbc.M112.442616. Epub 2013 Feb 13. PubMed 23408424.
Backbone
  Vector backbone: pEGFPC2
  Backbone manufacturer: Contech
  Backbone size w/o insert (bp): 4700
  Total vector size (bp): 6900
  Vector type: Mammalian Expression
  Selectable markers: Neomycin (select with G418)
Growth in bacteria
  Bacterial resistance: Kanamycin, 50 μg/mL
  Growth temperature: 37°C
  Growth strain: DH5alpha
  Copy number: High Copy
Gene/Insert
  Gene/Insert name: Gephyrin (alt name: GPHN)
  Species: R. norvegicus (rat)
  Insert size (bp): 2200
  Mutation: silent mutations on internal EcoRI site. Gephyrin D566N (see depositor comment below)
  GenBank ID: NM022865.3
  Entrez Gene: Gphn (a.k.a. Geph)
  Promoter: CMV
  Tag / fusion protein: EGFP (N terminal on backbone)
  Cloning method: Restriction Enzyme; 5′ cloning site EcoRI (not destroyed); 3′ cloning site NotI (not destroyed)
  Sequencing primers: 5′ EGFP-C; 3′ SV40pA-R
Terms and licenses: Academic/Nonprofit Terms; Industry Terms: Not Available to Industry
Depositor comments: Gephyrin D566N mutation is a polymorphism and is not a concern for plasmid function.
How to cite: EGFPC2-Gephyrin P1 was a gift from Shiva Tyagarajan (Addgene plasmid # 68815 ; http://n2t.net/addgene:68815 ; RRID:Addgene_68815)
