[The description below was written by a language model from this plasmid's Addgene catalogue record and pLannotate feature annotations shown in this document.]
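Description:
EGFPC2-Gephyrin P1 is a mammalian expression plasmid of about 6.9 kb, built on the pEGFP-C2 backbone, that produces rat gephyrin (Gphn) fused at its N terminus to EGFP. The human cytomegalovirus immediate early enhancer and promoter drive the EGFP coding sequence. This runs through a short stretch of the multiple cloning site into the roughly 2.2 kb gephyrin open reading frame, which was inserted between EcoRI and NotI sites that remain intact. An SV40 polyadenylation signal terminates the transcript. The automated annotation labels the insert by its match to human GPHN, but the catalogue record identifies it as the rat sequence. An internal EcoRI site in the insert was removed with silent mutations. The insert also carries a D566N substitution, which the depositor describes as a polymorphism of no concern for plasmid function.

The plasmid is maintained at high copy in E. coli through a pUC-type ColE1 origin, and it also carries an f1 phage origin. One NeoR/KanR aminoglycoside phosphotransferase gene provides both selections. A bacterial bla promoter expresses it for kanamycin resistance in bacteria, and the SV40 enhancer/early promoter, with an HSV TK polyadenylation signal, expresses it for G418 selection of transfected mammalian cells. The short large T antigen, ble and bGH poly(A) hits in the feature table are fragments and probably just backbone remnants.

The stated purpose is expression of fluorescently tagged gephyrin in mammalian cells. Gephyrin is a scaffolding protein of inhibitory postsynapses and also acts in molybdenum cofactor biosynthesis. The associated publication concerns kinase- and calpain-dependent regulation of gephyrin postsynaptic aggregation and GABAergic synaptic function, which suggests the fusion is used to visualise gephyrin clustering and localisation.
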