Features (pLannotate 1.2.2; 16 found; start..end, strand, type, name):
     61..364     +  enhancer       CMV enhancer: human cytomegalovirus immediate early enhancer
    365..568     +  promoter       CMV promoter: human cytomegalovirus (CMV) immediate early promoter
    613..1329    +  CDS            EGFP: EGFP is a basic (constitutively fluorescent) green fluorescent protein published in 1996, derived from Aequorea victoria. It is reported to be a rapidly-maturing weak dimer with moderate acid sensitivity.
   1335..1368    +  misc_feature   MCS (fragment): multiple cloning site
   1369..3576    +  CDS            GPHN: GEPH_HUMAN - Also known as GPH, KIAA1385. Experimental evidence at protein level: Swiss-Prot protein existence level 1. Has also a catalytic activity and catalyzes two steps in the biosynthesis of the molybdenum cofactor. In the first step, molybdopterin is adenylated. Subsequently, molybdate is inserted into adenylated molybdopterin and AMP is released. From Homo sapiens (Human).
   3581..3606    +  misc_feature   MCS (fragment): multiple cloning site
   3623..3707    +  CDS            large T antigen (fragment): large T antigen from SV40 (simian virus 40)
   3730..3851    +  polyA_signal   SV40 poly(A) signal: SV40 polyadenylation signal
   3885..4313    -  rep_origin     f1 ori (sequence partly withheld): f1 bacteriophage origin of replication; arrow indicates direction of (+) strand synthesis
   4340..4444    +  promoter       AmpR promoter: bla
   4446..4803    +  promoter       SV40 promoter: SV40 enhancer and early promoter
   4838..5632    +  CDS            NeoR/KanR: aminoglycoside phosphotransferase from Tn5; aph(3')-II (or nptII); confers resistance to neomycin, kanamycin, and G418 (Geneticin®)
   5653..5805    +  CDS            ble (fragment): BLE_KLEPN - Experimental evidence at protein level: Swiss-Prot protein existence level 1. Binding protein with a strong affinity to the bleomycin family of antibiotics. Binds to CL990; an antimitotic-antibiotic compound. From Klebsiella pneumoniae.
   5864..5911    +  polyA_signal   HSV TK poly(A) signal: herpes simplex virus thymidine kinase polyadenylation signal (Cole and Stacy, 1985)
   6002..6018    -  polyA_signal   bGH poly(A) signal (fragment): bovine growth hormone polyadenylation signal
   6240..6828    +  rep_origin     ori: high-copy-number ColE1/pMB1/pBR322/pUC origin of replication
>Addgene plasmid #68815 | EGFPC2-Gephyrin P1 | depositor full sequence | sequence record 121057 | EGFPC2-Gephyrin P1 sequence 6942 bps
TAGTTATTAATAGTAATCAATTACGGGGTCATTAGTTCATAGCCCATATATGGAGTTCCGCGTTACATAA
CTTACGGTAAATGGCCCGCCTGGCTGACCGCCCAACGACCCCCGCCCATTGACGTCAATAATGACGTATG
TTCCCATAGTAACGCCAATAGGGACTTTCCATTGACGTCAATGGGTGGAGTATTTACGGTAAACTGCCCA
CTTGGCAGTACATCAAGTGTATCATATGCCAAGTACGCCCCCTATTGACGTCAATGACGGTAAATGGCCC
GCCTGGCATTATGCCCAGTACATGACCTTATGGGACTTTCCTACTTGGCAGTACATCTACGTATTAGTCA
TCGCTATTACCATGGTGATGCGGTTTTGGCAGTACATCAATGGGCGTGGATAGCGGTTTGACTCACGGGG
ATTTCCAAGTCTCCACCCCATTGACGTCAATGGGAGTTTGTTTTGGCACCAAAATCAACGGGACTTTCCA
AAATGTCGTAACAACTCCGCCCCATTGACGCAAATGGGCGGTAGGCGTGTACGGTGGGAGGTCTATATAA
GCAGAGCTGGTTTAGTGAACCGTCAGATCCGCTAGCGCTACCGGTCGCCACCATGGTGAGCAAGGGCGAG
GAGCTGTTCACCGGGGTGGTGCCCATCCTGGTCGAGCTGGACGGCGACGTAAACGGCCACAAGTTCAGCG
TGTCCGGCGAGGGCGAGGGCGATGCCACCTACGGCAAGCTGACCCTGAAGTTCATCTGCACCACCGGCAA
GCTGCCCGTGCCCTGGCCCACCCTCGTGACCACCCTGACCTACGGCGTGCAGTGCTTCAGCCGCTACCCC
GACCACATGAAGCAGCACGACTTCTTCAAGTCCGCCATGCCCGAAGGCTACGTCCAGGAGCGCACCATCT
TCTTCAAGGACGACGGCAACTACAAGACCCGCGCCGAGGTGAAGTTCGAGGGCGACACCCTGGTGAACCG
CATCGAGCTGAAGGGCATCGACTTCAAGGAGGACGGCAACATCCTGGGGCACAAGCTGGAGTACAACTAC
AACAGCCACAACGTCTATATCATGGCCGACAAGCAGAAGAACGGCATCAAGGTGAACTTCAAGATCCGCC
ACAACATCGAGGACGGCAGCGTGCAGCTCGCCGACCACTACCAGCAGAACACCCCCATCGGCGACGGCCC
CGTGCTGCTGCCCGACAACCACTACCTGAGCACCCAGTCCGCCCTGAGCAAAGACCCCAACGAGAAGCGC
GATCACATGGTCCTGCTGGAGTTCGTGACCGCCGCCGGGATCACTCTCGGCATGGACGAGCTGTACAAGT
CCGGCCGGACTCAGATCTCGAGCTCAAGCTTCGAATTCATGGCGACCGAGGGAATGATCCTCACAAACCA
CGACCATCAAATCCGTGTCGGAGTCCTCACAGTGAGTGATAGCTGCTTCAGGAATCTTGCAGAAGACCGC
AGTGGGATAAATCTAAAAGATCTCGTCCAGGATCCTTCTTTGTTGGGTGGGACTATATCAGCATACAAGA
TAGTACCAGATGAAATAGAAGAAATCAAGGAAACACTCATAGACTGGTGTGATGAGAAGGAACTTAATTT
GATATTAACAACTGGCGGAACAGGGTTTGCACCACGAGATGTCACTCCAGAGGCCACAAAAGAAGTAATA
GAACGGGAAGCGCCAGGGATGGCCCTGGCAATGCTGATGGGATCACTTAATGTTACACCTCTGGGCATGC
TCTCTAGACCAGTGTGTGGAATAAGAGGGAAAACTCTGATAATTAACCTGCCTGGTAGCAAGAAAGGATC
TCAGGAATGCTTTCAGTTCATACTGCCAGCTCTACCTCATGCCATTGACCTTTTACGTGATGCCATTGTA
AAAGTAAAGGAGGTGCATGATGAACTTGAAGATTTACCTTCCCCACCACCTCCTCTTTCTCCACCTCCTA
CAACTAGCCCACATAAGCAGACAGAAGACAAAGGAGTTCAGTGTGAAGAGGAGGAAGAAGAAAAGAAAGA
CAGTGGCGTAGCTTCGACAGAAGATAGTTCCTCATCACATATTACTGCAGCAGCTCTTGCTGCAAAGATT
CCAGACTCCATCATTTCTCGTGGCGTTCAGGTGCTCCCACGAGACACAGCCTCCCTTAGCACTACTCCTT
CAGAGTCGCCCCGTGCCCAGGCTACATCTCGCCTCTCTACAGCTTCTTGTCCAACACCAAAAGTCCAGTC
CAGGTGCAGCAGCAAGGAGAACATTCTAAGAGCCAGTCACAGTGCTGTAGATATCACCAAGGTGGCTAGA
AGACATCGCATGTCTCCTTTTCCTCTGACGTCTATGGACAAAGCCTTCATTACAGTTCTGGAGATGACTC
CGGTGCTTGGTACAGAAATCATCAATTACCGAGATGGAATGGGGCGAGTCCTTGCTCAAGATGTGTATGC
AAAAGACAACCTACCCCCATTCCCAGCATCAGTAAAAGATGGCTATGCTGTTCGAGCTGCTGATGGTCCA
GGAGATCGTTTCATCATTGGGGAATCCCAAGCTGGTGAACAGCCAACTCAGACAGTAATGCCCGGACAAG
TGATGCGGGTTACAACAGGTGCTCCAATCCCCTGCGGTGCTGATGCAGTAGTGCAAGTTGAAGATACTGA
ACTCATCAGGGAATCAGATGATGGTACTGAAGAACTTGAAGTGCGCATTCTGGTGCAAGCTCGGCCAGGC
CAAGACATCAGACCCATCGGCCACGACATTAAAAGAGGGGAGTGTGTTTTGGCAAAAGGAACCCATATGG
GCCCTTCAGAAATTGGTCTCCTTGCAACTGTAGGTGTCACAGAAGTTGAAGTTAATAAGTTTCCAGTGGT
TGCCGTTATGTCAACAGGGAATGAGCTACTAAATCCTGAAGATGACCTCTTACCAGGAAAGATTCGGGAC
AGCAATCGATCAACACTTCTAGCAACAATTCAGGAACATGGTTACCCAACAATCAACTTGGGAATTGTAG
GAGACAACCCAGATGACTTACTCAATGCCTTGAATGAGGGTATCAGCCGTGCTAATGTCATCATCACGTC
AGGAGGTGTATCCATGGGGGAAAAGGACTATCTCAAGCAGGTGCTGGACATCGATCTTCATGCTCAGATC
CATTTTGGCAGGGTTTTTATGAAGCCAGGCTTGCCAACAACATTTGCAACTTTGGATATTGATGGTGTAA
GAAAAATTATTTTTGCACTACCAGGGAATCCTGTATCAGCTGTGGTCACCTGCAACCTCTTTGTTGTACC
CGCACTGAGAAAAATGCAGGGTATCTTGGATCCTCGGCCAACCATCATCAAAGCTAGGTTATCATGTGAC
GTAAAGCTGGACCCTCGCCCAGAATACCACCGGTGTATACTGACTTGGCATCACCAAGAACCACTGCCCT
GGGCCCAGAGTACAGGTAATCAGATGAGCAGCCGTCTGATGAGCATGCGCAGTGCCAATGGATTGCTGAT
GCTACCTCCAAAGACAGAGCAGTATGTGGAACTTCACAAAGGCGAGGTGGTGGACGTCATGGTCATCGGA
CGGCTATGACTCGACGGTACCGCGGGCCCGGGATCCACCGGATCTAGATAACTGATCATAATCAGCCATA
CCACATTTGTAGAGGTTTTACTTGCTTTAAAAAACCTCCCACACCTCCCCCTGAACCTGAAACATAAAAT
GAATGCAATTGTTGTTGTTAACTTGTTTATTGCAGCTTATAATGGTTACAAATAAAGCAATAGCATCACA
AATTTCACAAATAAAGCATTTTTTTCACTGCATTCTAGTTGTGGTTTGTCCAAACTCATCAATGTATCTT
AACGCGTAAATTGTAAGCGTTAATATTTTGTTAAAATTCGCGTTAAATTTTTGTTAAATCAGCTCATTTT
TTAACCAATAGGCCGAAATCGGCAAAATCCCTTATAAATCAAAAGAATAGACCGAGATAGGGT
[37 nt withheld, positions 3984-4020]
AAAGAACGTGGACTCCAACGTCAAAGG
[49 nt withheld, positions 4048-4096]
T
[91 nt withheld, positions 4098-4188]
G
[124 nt withheld, positions 4190-4313]
CAGGTGGCACTTTTCGGGGAAATGTGCGCGGAACCCCTATTTGTTTATTTTTCTAAATACATTCAAATAT
GTATCCGCTCATGAGACAATAACCCTGATAAATGCTTCAATAATATTGAAAAAGGAAGAGTCCTGAGGCG
GAAAGAACCAGCTGTGGAATGTGTGTCAGTTAGGGTGTGGAAAGTCCCCAGGCTCCCCAGCAGGCAGAAG
TATGCAAAGCATGCATCTCAATTAGTCAGCAACCAGGTGTGGAAAGTCCCCAGGCTCCCCAGCAGGCAGA
AGTATGCAAAGCATGCATCTCAATTAGTCAGCAACCATAGTCCCGCCCCTAACTCCGCCCATCCCGCCCC
TAACTCCGCCCAGTTCCGCCCATTCTCCGCCCCATGGCTGACTAATTTTTTTTATTTATGCAGAGGCCGA
GGCCGCCTCGGCCTCTGAGCTATTCCAGAAGTAGTGAGGAGGCTTTTTTGGAGGCCTAGGCTTTTGCAAA
GATCGATCAAGAGACAGGATGAGGATCGTTTCGCATGATTGAACAAGATGGATTGCACGCAGGTTCTCCG
GCCGCTTGGGTGGAGAGGCTATTCGGCTATGACTGGGCACAACAGACAATCGGCTGCTCTGATGCCGCCG
TGTTCCGGCTGTCAGCGCAGGGGCGCCCGGTTCTTTTTGTCAAGACCGACCTGTCCGGTGCCCTGAATGA
ACTGCAAGACGAGGCAGCGCGGCTATCGTGGCTGGCCACGACGGGCGTTCCTTGCGCAGCTGTGCTCGAC
GTTGTCACTGAAGCGGGAAGGGACTGGCTGCTATTGGGCGAAGTGCCGGGGCAGGATCTCCTGTCATCTC
ACCTTGCTCCTGCCGAGAAAGTATCCATCATGGCTGATGCAATGCGGCGGCTGCATACGCTTGATCCGGC
TACCTGCCCATTCGACCACCAAGCGAAACATCGCATCGAGCGAGCACGTACTCGGATGGAAGCCGGTCTT
GTCGATCAGGATGATCTGGACGAAGAGCATCAGGGGCTCGCGCCAGCCGAACTGTTCGCCAGGCTCAAGG
CGAGCATGCCCGACGGCGAGGATCTCGTCGTGACCCATGGCGATGCCTGCTTGCCGAATATCATGGTGGA
AAATGGCCGCTTTTCTGGATTCATCGACTGTGGCCGGCTGGGTGTGGCGGACCGCTATCAGGACATAGCG
TTGGCTACCCGTGATATTGCTGAAGAGCTTGGCGGCGAATGGGCTGACCGCTTCCTCGTGCTTTACGGTA
TCGCCGCTCCCGATTCGCAGCGCATCGCCTTCTATCGCCTTCTTGACGAGTTCTTCTGAGCGGGACTCTG
GGGTTCGAAATGACCGACCAAGCGACGCCCAACCTGCCATCACGAGATTTCGATTCCACCGCCGCCTTCT
ATGAAAGGTTGGGCTTCGGAATCGTTTTCCGGGACGCCGGCTGGATGATCCTCCAGCGCGGGGATCTCAT
GCTGGAGTTCTTCGCCCACCCTAGGGGGAGGCTAACTGAAACACGGAAGGAGACAATACCGGAAGGAACC
CGCGCTATGACGGCAATAAAAAGACAGAATAAAACGCACGGTGTTGGGTCGTTTGTTCATAAACGCGGGG
TTCGGTCCCAGGGCTGGCACTCTGTCGATACCCCACCGAGACCCCATTGGGGCCAATACGCCCGCGTTTC
TTCCTTTTCCCCACCCCACCCCCCAAGTTCGGGTGAAGGCCCAGGGCTCGCAGCCAACGTCGGGGCGGCA
GGCCCTGCCATAGCCTCAGGTTACTCATATATACTTTAGATTGATTTAAAACTTCATTTTTAATTTAAAA
GGATCTAGGTGAAGATCCTTTTTGATAATCTCATGACCAAAATCCCTTAACGTGAGTTTTCGTTCCACTG
AGCGTCAGACCCCGTAGAAAAGATCAAAGGATCTTCTTGAGATCCTTTTTTTCTGCGCGTAATCTGCTGC
TTGCAAACAAAAAAACCACCGCTACCAGCGGTGGTTTGTTTGCCGGATCAAGAGCTACCAACTCTTTTTC
CGAAGGTAACTGGCTTCAGCAGAGCGCAGATACCAAATACTGTCCTTCTAGTGTAGCCGTAGTTAGGCCA
CCACTTCAAGAACTCTGTAGCACCGCCTACATACCTCGCTCTGCTAATCCTGTTACCAGTGGCTGCTGCC
AGTGGCGATAAGTCGTGTCTTACCGGGTTGGACTCAAGACGATAGTTACCGGATAAGGCGCAGCGGTCGG
GCTGAACGGGGGGTTCGTGCACACAGCCCAGCTTGGAGCGAACGACCTACACCGAACTGAGATACCTACA
GCGTGAGCTATGAGAAAGCGCCACGCTTCCCGAAGGGAGAAAGGCGGACAGGTATCCGGTAAGCGGCAGG
GTCGGAACAGGAGAGCGCACGAGGGAGCTTCCAGGGGGAAACGCCTGGTATCTTTATAGTCCTGTCGGGT
TTCGCCACCTCTGACTTGAGCGTCGATTTTTGTGATGCTCGTCAGGGGGGCGGAGCCTATGGAAAAACGC
CAGCAACGCGGCCTTTTTACGGTTCCTGGCCTTTTGCTGGCCTTTTGCTCACATGTTCTTTCCTGCGTTA
TCCCCTGATTCTGTGGATAACCGTATTACCGCCATGCAT
