>Addgene plasmid #68815 | EGFPC2-Gephyrin P1 | addgene partial sequence | sequence record 122332 | EGFP-C 5'-CATGGTCCTGCTGGAGTTCGTG-3'
AGTCCGGCCGGACTCAGATCTCGAGCTCAAGCTTCGAATTCATGGCGACCGAGGGAATGATCCTCACAAA
CCACGACCATCAAATCCGTGTCGGAGTCCTCACAGTGAGTGATAGCTGCTTCAGGAATCTTGCAGAAGAC
CGCAGTGGGATAAATCTAAAAGATCTCGTCCAGGATCCTTCTTTGTTGGGTGGGACTATATCAGCATACA
AGATAGTACCAGATGAAATAGAAGAAATCAAGGAAACACTCATAGACTGGTGTGATGAGAAGGAACTTAA
TTTGATATTAACAACTGGCGGAACAGGGTTTGCACCACGAGATGTCACTCCAGAGGCCACAAAAGAAGTA
ATAGAACGGGAAGCGCCAGGGATGGCCCTGGCAATGCTGATGGGATCACTTAATGTTACACCTCTGGGCA
TGCTCTCTAGACCAGTGTGTGGAATAAGAGGGAAAACTCTGATAATTAACCTGCCTGGTAGCAAGAAAGG
ATCTCAGGAATGCTTTCAGTTCATACTGCCAGCTCTACCTCATGCCATTGACCTTTTACGTGATGCCATT
GTAAAAGTAAAGGAGGTGCATGATGAACTTGAAGATTTACCTTCCCCACCACCTCCTCTTTCTCCACCTC
CTACAACTAGCCCACATAAGCAGACAGAAGACAAAGGAGTTCAGTGTGAAGAGGAGGAAGAAGAAAAGAA
AGACAGTGGCGTAGCTTCGACAGAAGATAGTTCCTCATCACATATTACTGCAGCAGCTCTTGCTGCAAAG
ATTCCAGACTCCATCATTTCTCGTGGCGTTCAGGTGCTCC
