>Addgene plasmid #68815 | EGFPC2-Gephyrin P1 | addgene partial sequence | sequence record 122417 | SV40pA-R 5'-GAAATTTGTGATGCTATTGC-3'
AGTTAACAACAACAATTGCATTCATTTTATGTTTCAGGTTCAGGGGGAGGTGTGGGAGGTTTTTTAAAGC
AAGTAAAACCTCTACAAATGTGGTATGGCTGATTATGATCAGTTATCTAGATCCGGTGGATCCCGGGCCC
GCGGTACCGTCGAGTCATAGCCGTCCGATGACCATGACGTCCACCACCTCGCCTTTGTGAAGTTCCACAT
ACTGCTCTGTCTTTGGAGGTAGCATCAGCAATCCATTGGCACTGCGCATGCTCATCAGACGGCTGCTCAT
CTGATTACCTGTACTCTGGGCCCAGGGCAGTGGTTCTTGGTGATGCCAAGTCAGTATACACCGGTGGTAT
TCTGGGCGAGGGTCCAGCTTTACGTCACATGATAACCTAGCTTTGATGATGGTTGGCCGAGGATCCAAGA
TACCCTGCATTTTTCTCAGTGCGGGTACAACAAAGAGGTTGCAGGTGACCACAGCTGATACAGGATTCCC
TGGTAGTGCAAAAATAATTTTTCTTACACCATCAATATCCAAAGTTGCAAATGTTGTTGGCAAGCCTGGC
TTCATAAAAACCCTGCCAAAATGGATCTGAGCATGAAGATCGATGTCCAGCACCTGCTTGAGATAGTCCT
TTTCCCCCATGGATACACCTCCTGACGTGATGATGACATTAGCACGGCTGATACCCTCATTCAAGGCATT
GAGTAAGTCATCTGGGTTGTCTCCTACAATTCCCAAGTTGATTGTTGGGTAACCATGTTCCTGAATTGTT
GCTAGAAGTGTTGATCGATTGCTGTCCCGAATCTT
